>Addgene plasmid #38780 | pCMV-Wnk1 | addgene partial sequence | sequence record 50889 | CMV-F 5'-CGCAAATGGGCGGTAGGCGTG-3'
TTAGTGAACCGTCAGAATTAAAGAGGAGAAATTACATATGGCTTACCCATACGATGTTCCAGATTACGCT
GAATTCTTCACTCCACCGGACCAACCATGTCTGACGGCACCGCAGAGAAGCAGAGCGGCACTCCTGGCTT
CCTTTCGCCTCCGGCTCCAGTCCCCAAGAATGGCTCAAGCTCCGATTCTTCCGTGGGCGAGAAACTGGGG
GCCGCGGTCGCCGACTCCGGAATTGGCAGGACAGAGGAATACCGGCGCCGCCGGCACACTATGGACAAGG
ACAGTCGTGGGGCGGCCGCCACCACTACCCCCACGGAGCACCGATTTTTCCGCCGAAGCGTCATCTGCGA
CTCCAATGCCACGGCGTTGGAGCTGCCGGGCCTCCCTCTCTCTATCCCTCAACCTAGTGTACCCGCAGTG
GTGCCTCAGAGTGCTCCACCCGAGCCTCACAGAGAGGAAACTTTGACGGCCACCGTTGCTTCCCAGGTGT
CTCAGCAACCCTCGGCTGCTGCCTCCCCTGGGGAACAAGCCGTTGTAGGCTCGGCCACCGCGACCGTCCC
CAGCAGTACCAGCAAAGACCGCCCGGTGTCCCAGCCCAGCCTCGTGGGTAGCAAAGAGGAGCCGCCGCCG
TCCAGAAGTGGAAGTGGCAGCGGTGGTGCCAGTGCCAAAGAGCCGCAGGAGGAAAGGAACCAGCAACAGG
ATGATATCGAAGAGCTGGAGACCAAGGCAGTGGGAATGTCCAATGACGGTCGCTTTCTCAAATTTGACAT
CGAAATCGGCAGAGGCTCCTTTAAGACGGTCTACAAAGGTCTGGACACC
