[The description below was written by a language model from this plasmid's Addgene catalogue record.]
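Description:
pCMV-Wnk1 is a mammalian expression plasmid built on a pCMV backbone that carries the rat (Rattus norvegicus) Wnk1 cDNA, an insert of about 6.4 kb. Transcription of the insert is driven by the CMV promoter, a strong constitutive viral promoter widely used to obtain high-level expression after transient transfection of cultured mammalian cells. In bacteria the plasmid is maintained at high copy number and selected with ampicillin. The record does not name the origin of replication, any polyadenylation signal, or any marker for selection in mammalian cells. It also lists no epitope tag or fusion partner. The insert was introduced by restriction enzyme cloning, but the sites used are not recorded.

Wnk1 (also known as Hsn2 or Prkwnk1) encodes WNK1, a large serine/threonine protein kinase. The associated publication describes it as a novel mammalian kinase lacking the catalytic lysine normally found in kinase subdomain II, the property that gives the "with no lysine (K)" family its name. The construct is suited to overexpressing rat WNK1 in mammalian cells, for example to study its kinase activity, regulation, localization or downstream signalling, although the record does not describe specific applications. No feature table is provided, so details of the vector's organisation beyond the catalogue fields cannot be confirmed here.
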