Addgene plasmid #38780: pCMV-Wnk1
Depositing lab: Melanie Cobb. Depositing organization: University of Texas Southwestern Medical Center. Publication: WNK1, a novel mammalian serine/threonine protein kinase lacking the catalytic lysine in subdomain II. Xu B, English JM, Wilsbacher JL, Stippec S, Goldsmith EJ, Cobb MH. J Biol Chem. 2000 Jun 2;275(22):16795-801. 10.1074/jbc.275.22.16795 PubMed 10828064.
Backbone
  Vector backbone: pCMV
  Vector type: Mammalian Expression
Growth in bacteria
  Bacterial resistance: Ampicillin, 100 μg/mL
  Growth temperature: 37°C
  Growth strain: DH5alpha
  Copy number: High Copy
Gene/Insert
  Gene/Insert name: Wnk1
  Species: R. norvegicus (rat)
  Insert size (bp): 6381
  GenBank ID: AF227741
  Entrez Gene: Wnk1 (a.k.a. Hsn2, Prkwnk1)
  Promoter: CMV
  Cloning method: Restriction Enzyme; 5′ cloning site NA (unknown if destroyed); 3′ cloning site NA (unknown if destroyed)
  Sequencing primers: 5′ CMV-F
Terms and licenses: Academic/Nonprofit Terms; Industry Terms: Not Available to Industry
How to cite: pCMV-Wnk1 was a gift from Melanie Cobb (Addgene plasmid # 38780 ; http://n2t.net/addgene:38780 ; RRID:Addgene_38780)
